Addgene plasmid #244582: CL20_mEGFP_FOidr_030
Purpose: Express mEGFP-tagged intrinsically disordered protein (IDR), FOidr_030, derived from human fusion protein CBFA2T3_GLIS2; PAX5_CBFA2T3; PIEZO1_CBFA2T3
Depositing lab: Richard Kriwacki. Depositing organization: St. Jude Children's Research Hospital. Publication: Proteome-wide computational analyses reveal links between protein condensate formation and RNA biology. Maiti S, Tripathi S, Baggett DW, Phillips AH, Park CG, Wang J, Wahiduzzaman, Freyaldenhoven WT, Kinger S, Pioso BJ, Bollinger JC, Somjee R, Lang B, Babu MM, Kriwacki RW. Sci Adv. 2025 Dec 5;11(49):eady1420. doi: 10.1126/sciadv.ady1420. Epub 2025 Dec 3. PubMed 41337585.
Backbone
  Vector backbone: CL20
  Vector type: Mammalian Expression
Growth in bacteria
  Bacterial resistance: Ampicillin, 100 μg/mL
  Growth temperature: 37°C
  Growth strain: NEB Stable
  Copy number: High Copy
Gene/Insert
  Gene/Insert name: FOidr_030
  Species: H. sapiens (human)
  Mutation: Unmutated
  Tag / fusion protein: monomeric EGFP (N terminal on insert)
  Cloning method: Restriction Enzyme; 5′ cloning site Unknown (unknown if destroyed)
Terms and licenses: Academic/Nonprofit Terms; Industry Terms: Not Available to Industry
Depositor comments: CBFA2T3_GLIS2_263_390; PAX5_CBFA2T3_516_643; PIEZO1_CBFA2T3_209_336
How to cite: CL20_mEGFP_FOidr_030 was a gift from Richard Kriwacki (Addgene plasmid # 244582 ; http://n2t.net/addgene:244582 ; RRID:Addgene_244582)
