[The description below was written by a language model from this plasmid's Addgene catalogue record and pLannotate feature annotations shown in this document.]
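Description:
CL20_mEGFP_FOidr_030 is a mammalian expression plasmid built on the CL20 backbone. The catalogue lists it only as a mammalian expression vector, but the feature table shows the architecture of a self-inactivating HIV-1 lentiviral transfer vector. A CMV enhancer is fused to a truncated 5' LTR to drive the genomic transcript. This is followed by the Ψ packaging signal with a partial gag region, the cPPT/CTS, the Rev response element, and a ΔU3 3' LTR with a rabbit β-globin polyadenylation signal downstream. The short hits to vif, Rev and nef are most likely residual viral sequence rather than functional genes. In bacteria the plasmid is maintained through a high-copy ColE1/pUC-type origin and selected with ampicillin via β-lactamase. The recommended recombination-deficient strain fits the presence of repeated LTR sequences. An SV40 origin and SV40 poly(A) signal, plus lac promoter/operator remnants, also sit in the backbone.

The payload is an internal CMV enhancer/promoter cassette driving monomeric EGFP fused to the N-terminus of FOidr_030, an unmutated human intrinsically disordered region. The annotation identifies this segment of about 128 residues as a fragment of CBFA2T3 (MTG16). The depositor comments indicate that the same stretch occurs in three fusion proteins: CBFA2T3–GLIS2, PAX5–CBFA2T3 and PIEZO1–CBFA2T3. A very short match to the tight TRE promoter probably reflects shared minimal CMV sequence rather than tetracycline regulation. The construct serves to express the fluorescently tagged IDR in mammalian cells so its localisation and behaviour can be imaged. The associated publication places this work in the context of studying protein condensate formation.
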