Features (pLannotate 1.2.2; 29 found; start..end, strand, type, name):
    199..254     -  polyA_signal   β-globin poly(A) signal: rabbit β-globin polyadenylation signal (Gil and Proudfoot, 1987)
    340..475     -  LTR            3' LTR (ΔU3) (fragment): self-inactivating 3' long terminal repeat (LTR) from HIV-1
    477..545     -  CDS            nef (fragment): NEF_HV1Z2 - Experimental evidence at protein level: Swiss-Prot protein existence level 1. Extracellular Nef protein targets CD4(+) T-lymphocytes for apoptosis by interacting with CXCR4 surface receptors. From Human immunodeficiency virus type 1 group M subtype D (isolate Z2/CDC-Z34) (HIV-1).
    571..954     -  CDS            CBFA2T3 (fragment): MTG16_HUMAN - Also known as MTG16, MTGR2, ZMYND4. Experimental evidence at protein level: Swiss-Prot protein existence level 1. Isoform 2 functions as an A-kinase-anchoring protein (PubMed:11823486). From Homo sapiens (Human).
    997..1713    -  CDS            mEGFP: mEGFP is a basic (constitutively fluorescent) green fluorescent protein published in 2002, derived from Aequorea victoria. It has moderate acid sensitivity.
   1727..1764    -  misc_feature   MCS (fragment): multiple cloning site
   1763..1779    -  promoter       tight TRE promoter (fragment): Tet-responsive promoter PTight, consisting of seven tet operator sequences followed by the minimal CMV promoter
   1795..1998    -  promoter       CMV promoter: human cytomegalovirus (CMV) immediate early promoter
   1999..2302    -  enhancer       CMV enhancer: human cytomegalovirus immediate early enhancer
   2370..2386    -  misc_feature   MCS (fragment): multiple cloning site
   2386..2411    -  CDS            Rev (fragment): human immunodeficiency virus 1 (HIV-1) Rev protein; rev; enhances nuclear export of unspliced and incompletely spliced viral mRNAs
   2788..3021    -  misc_feature   RRE: The Rev response element (RRE) of HIV-1 allows for Rev-dependent mRNA export from the nucleus to the cytoplasm.
   3155..3238    -  CDS            vif (fragment): VIF_HV1BR - Experimental evidence at protein level: Swiss-Prot protein existence level 1. Counteracts the innate antiviral activity of host APOBEC3F and APOBEC3G. Forms a complex with host APOBEC3F and APOBEC3G thus preventing the entry of these lethally hypermutating enzymes into progeny virions. Recruits an active E3 ubiquitin ligase complex composed of elongin BC, CUL5, and RBX2 to induce polyubiquitination of APOBEC3G and APOBEC3F. In turn, they are directed to the 26S proteasome for degradation. Vif interaction with APOBEC3G also blocks its cytidine deaminase activity in a proteasome-inde
   3381..3498    -  misc_feature   cPPT/CTS: central polypurine tract and central termination sequence of HIV-1
   3647..4006    -  CDS            HIV-1 gag (fragment): gag protein from human immunodeficiency virus 1; gag
   3990..4115    -  misc_feature   HIV-1 Ψ: packaging signal of human immunodeficiency virus type 1
   4162..4419    -  LTR            5' LTR (truncated): truncated 5' long terminal repeat (LTR) from HIV-1
   4421..4800    -  enhancer       CMV enhancer: human cytomegalovirus immediate early enhancer
   4831..4935    +  promoter       AmpR promoter: bla
   4936..5796    +  CDS            AmpR: β-lactamase; bla; confers resistance to ampicillin, carbenicillin, and related antibiotics
   5967..6555    +  rep_origin     ori: high-copy-number ColE1/pMB1/pBR322/pUC origin of replication
   6738..6792    +  CDS            lacI (fragment): lac repressor; lacI; The lac repressor binds to the lac operator to inhibit transcription in E. coli. This inhibition can be relieved by adding lactose or isopropyl-β-D-thiogalactopyranoside (IPTG).
   6794..6928    -  polyA_signal   SV40 poly(A) signal: SV40 polyadenylation signal
   6948..7083    -  rep_origin     SV40 ori: SV40 origin of replication
   7107..7129    -  promoter       SV40 promoter (fragment): SV40 enhancer and early promoter
   7136..7175    +  CDS            lacI (fragment): lac repressor; lacI; The lac repressor binds to the lac operator to inhibit transcription in E. coli. This inhibition can be relieved by adding lactose or isopropyl-β-D-thiogalactopyranoside (IPTG).
   7188..7209    +  protein_bind   CAP binding site: CAP binding activates transcription in the presence of cAMP. E. coli catabolite activator protein
   7224..7254    +  promoter       lac promoter: promoter for the E. coli lac operon
   7262..7278    +  protein_bind   lac operator: The lac repressor binds to the lac operator to inhibit transcription in E. coli. This inhibition can be relieved by adding lactose or isopropyl-β-D-thiogalactopyranoside (IPTG). lac repressor encoded by lacI
>Addgene plasmid #244582 | CL20_mEGFP_FOidr_030 | addgene full sequence | sequence record 487944 | Addgene NGS Result
AAAAAAAATCTAACCTCAAGTCAAGGCTTTTCTATGGAATAAGGAATGGACAGCAGGGGGCTGTTTCATA
TACTGATGACCTCTTTATAGCCAACCTTTGTTCATGGCAGCCAGCATATGGGCATATGTTGCCAAACTCT
AAACCAAATACTCATTCTGATGTTTTAAATGATTTGCCCTCCCATATGTCCTTCCGAGTGAGAGACACAA
AAAATTCCAACACACTATTGCAATGAAAATAAATTTCCTTTATTAGCCAGAAGTCAGATGCTCAAGGGGC
TTCATGATGTCCCCATAATTTTTGGCAGAGGGAAAAAGATCTGCTAGCTCGAGCAGCTGAAGCTTTATTG
AGGCTTAAGCAGTGGGTTCCCTAGTTAGCCAGAGAGCTCCCAGGCTCAGATCTGGTCTAACCAGAGAGAC
CCAGTACAGGCAAAAAGCAGATCTTGTCTTCTTTGGGAGTGAATTAGCCCTTCCAGTCCCCCCTTTTCTT
TTAAAAAGTGGCTAAGATCTACAGCTGCCTTGTAAGTCATTGGTCTTAAAGGTACCGTAATCTTATCTAG
AACCGGTTCAACGCTCGGTTAATTTATGATCGATAACTTCCTCCTGACGGCTGCCAGGGACTACTAATGG
GCGATGACGCTCACGCAACTCGCGGGGGTCCGGATGACGATACGCGTCGCGGAAGTTATGAGCCATCGCA
ATGTCCTCAAGACGATAGTGGGGCGGAGGAGTAGGTTGCGGTGGGCCGTTTGAAGGCGAGTAACGTTGAG
CAGGATTCAGTGTGCAGGGACGTTTAGACAGATGCTCGGGGTGCAGAGGATCACGGTCGCTCCCATTCTC
CTTCGTGCGGTCGGGGGTGCGGCGTTTACCGTTCTCATTGACCTCTAACAGCAATTCGCTACTGTCAATA
GGGCTCGATGCAGACGCATCCAGTAAAAGTTGCTCGTGTTGAGCCCGGGAAGCGGCCGCACTTCCCCCGG
AGCCTCCGCTTCCGCCCTTGTACAGCTCGTCCATGCCGAGAGTGATCCCGGCGGCGGTCACGAACTCCAG
CAGGACCATGTGATCGCGCTTCTCGTTGGGGTCTTTGCTCAGCTTGGACTGGGTGCTCAGGTAGTGGTTG
TCGGGCAGCAGCACGGGGCCGTCGCCGATGGGGGTGTTCTGCTGGTAGTGGTCGGCGAGCTGCACGCTGC
CGTCCTCGATGTTGTGGCGGATCTTGAAGTTCACCTTGATGCCGTTCTTCTGCTTGTCGGCCATGATATA
GACGTTGTGGCTGTTGTAGTTGTACTCCAGCTTGTGCCCCAGGATGTTGCCGTCCTCCTTGAAGTCGATG
CCCTTCAGCTCGATGCGGTTCACCAGGGTGTCGCCCTCGAACTTCACCTCGGCGCGGGTCTTGTAGTTGC
CGTCGTCCTTGAAGAAGATGGTGCGCTCCTGGACGTAGCCTTCGGGCATGGCGGACTTGAAGAAGTCGTG
CTGCTTCATGTGGTCGGGGTAGCGGCTGAAGCACTGCACGCCGTAGGTCAGGGTGGTCACGAGGGTGGGC
CAGGGCACGGGCAGCTTGCCGGTGGTGCAGATGAACTTCAGGGTCAGCTTGCCGTAGGTGGCATCGCCCT
CGCCCTCGCCGGACACGCTGAACTTGTGGCCGTTTACGTCGCCGTCCAGCTCGACCAGGATGGGCACCAC
CCCGGTGAACAGCTCCTCGCCCTTGCTCACCATGGTGGCGACCGGTGGATCCCGGGCCCGCGGTACCGTC
GACTGCAGAATTCGGTTCACTAAACGAGCCCGGTTCACTAAACGAGCTCTGCTTATATAGACCTCCCACC
GTACACGCCTACCGCCCATTTGCGTCAATGGGGCGGAGTTGTTACGACATTTTGGAAAGTCCCGTTGATT
TTGGTGCCAAAACAAACTCCCATTGACGTCAATGGGGTGGAGACTTGGAAATCCCCGTGAGTCAAACCGC
TATCCACGCCCATTGATGTACTGCCAAAACCGCATCACCATGGTAATAGCGATGACTAATACGTAGATGT
ACTGCCAAGTAGGAAAGTCCCATAAGGTCATGTACTGGGCATAATGCCAGGCGGGCCATTTACCGTCATT
GACGTCAATAGGGGGCGTACTTGGCATATGATACACTTGATGTACTGCCAAGTGGGCAGTTTACCGTAAA
TACTCCACCCATTGACGTCAATGGAAAGTCCCTATTGGCGTTACTATGGGAACATACGTCATTATTGACG
TCAATGGGCGGGGGTCGTTGGGCGGTCAGCCAGGCGGGCCATTTACCGTAAGTTATGTAACGCGGAACTC
CATATATGGGCTATGAACTAATGACCCCGTAATTGATTACTATTAATAACTAGCACGCGTTCGAAGCTTG
AGCTCGGTCCCCTCGGGGTTGGGAGGTGGGTCTGAAACGATAATGGTGAATATCCCTGCCTAACTCTATT
CACTATAGAAAGTACAGCAAAAACTATTCTTAAACCTACCAAGCCTCCTACTATCATTATGAATAATTTT
ATATACCACAGCCAATTTGTTATGTTAAACCAATTCCACAAACTTGCCCATTTATCTAATTCCAATAATT
CTTGTTCATTCTTTTCTTGCTGGTTTTGCGATTCTTCAATTAAGGAGTGTATTAAGCTTGTGTAATTGTT
AATTTCTCTGTCCCACTCCATCCAGGTCGTGTGATTCCAAATCTGTTCCAGAGATTTATTACTCCAACTA
GCATTCCAAGGCACAGCAGTGGTGCAAATGAGTTTTCCAGAGCAACCCCAAATCCCCAGGAGCTGTTGAT
CCTTTAGGTATCTTTCCACAGCCAGGATTCTTGCCTGGAGCTGCTTGATGCCCCAGACTGTGAGTTGCAA
CAGATGCTGTTGCGCCTCAATAGCCCTCAGCAAATTGTTCTGCTGCTGCACTATACCAGACAATAATTGT
CTGGCCTGTACCGTCAGCGTCATTGACGCTGCGCCCATAGTGCTTCCTGCTGCTCCCAAGAACCCAAGGA
ACAAAGCTCCTATTCCCACTGCTCTTTTTTCTCTCTGCACCACTCTTCTCTTTGCCTTGGTGGGTGCTAC
TCCTAATGGTTCAATTTTTACTACTTTATATTTATATAATTCACTTCTCCAATTGTCCCTCATATCTCCT
CCTTATGGTGTTTTACTAAACTTTTCCATGTTCTAATCCTCATCCTGTCTACTTGCCACACAATCATCAC
CTGCCATCTGTTTTCCATAATCCCTAATGATCTTTGCTTTTCTTCTTGGCACTACTTTTATGTCACTATT
ATCTTGTATTACTACTGCCCCTTCACCTTTCCAGAGGAGCTTTGCTGGTCCTTTCCAAAGTGGATTTCTG
CTGTCCCTGTAATAAACCCGAAAATTTTGAATTTTTGTAATTTGTTTTTGTAATTCTTTAGTTTGTATGT
CTGTTGCTATTATGTCTACTATTCTTTCCCCTGCACTGTACCCCCCAATCCCCCCTTTTCTTTTAAAATT
GTGGATGAATACTGCCATTTGTACTGCTGTCTTAAGATGTTCAGCCTGATCTCTTACCTGTCCTATAATT
TTCTTTAATTCTTTATTCATAGATTCTACTACTCCTTGACTTTGGGGATTGTAGGGAATTTCCAGGTCTG
AAGATCCTGCTGCTTGCTGTGCTTTTTTCTTACTTTTGTTTTGCTCTTCCTCTATCTTGTCTAAAGCTTC
CTTGGTGTCTTTTATCTCTATCCTTTGATGCACACAATAGAGGGTTGCTACTGTATTATATAATGATCTA
AGTTCTTCTGATCCTGTCTGAAGGGATGGTTGTAGCTGTCCCAGTATTTGTCTACAGCCTTCTGATGTTT
CTAACAGGCCAGTATTAACTGCGAATCGTTCTAGCTCCCTGCTTGCCCATACTATATGTTTTAATTTATA
TTTTTTCTTTCCCCCTGGCCTTAACCGAATTTTTTCCCATCGCGATCTAATTCTCCCCCGCTTAATACTG
ACGCTCTCGCACCCATCTCTCTCCTTCTAGCCTCCGCTAGTCAAAATTTTTGGCGTACTCACCAGTCGCC
GCCCCTCGCCTCTTGCCGTGCGCGCTTCAGCAAGCCGAGTCCTGCGTCGAGAGAGCTCCTCTGGTTTCCC
TTTCGCTTTCAAGTCCCTGTTCGGGCGCCACTGCTAGAGATTTTCCACACTGACTAAAAGGGTCTGAGGG
ATCTCTAGTTACCAGAGTCACACAACAGACGGGCACACACTACTTGAAGCACTCAAGGCAAGCTTTATTG
AGGCTTAAGCAGTGGGTTCCCTAGTTAGCCAGAGAGCTCCCAGGCTCAGATCTGGTCTAACCAGAGAGAC
CCAGTACAGGCAAAAAGCAGCTGCTTATATGCAGGATCTGAGGGCTCGCCACTCCCCAGTCCCGCCCAGG
CCACGCCTCCCATGGTAATAGCGATGACTAATACGTAGATGTACTGCCAAGTAGGAAAGTCCCATAAGGT
CATGTACTGGGCATAATGCCAGGCGGGCCATTTACCGTCATTGACGTCAATAGGGGGCGTACTTGGCATA
TGATACACTTGATGTACTGCCAAGTGGGCAGTTTACCGTAAATACTCCACCCATTGACGTCAATGGAAAG
TCCCTATTGGCGTTACTATGGGAACATACGTCATTATTGACGTCAATGGGCGGGGGTCGTTGGGCGGTCA
GCCAGGCGGGCCATTTACCGTAAGTTATGTAACGCGGAACTCCATATATGGGCTATGAACTAATGACCCC
GTAATTGATTACTATTAATAACTAGTCAATAATCAATGTCGACCCAGGTGGCACTTTTCGGGGAAATGTG
CGCGGAACCCCTATTTGTTTATTTTTCTAAATACATTCAAATATGTATCCGCTCATGAGACAATAACCCT
GATAAATGCTTCAATAATATTGAAAAAGGAAGAGTATGAGTATTCAACATTTCCGTGTCGCCCTTATTCC
CTTTTTTGCGGCATTTTGCCTTCCTGTTTTTGCTCACCCAGAAACGCTGGTGAAAGTAAAAGATGCTGAA
GATCAGTTGGGTGCACGAGTGGGTTACATCGAACTGGATCTCAACAGCGGTAAGATCCTTGAGAGTTTTC
GCCCCGAAGAACGTTTTCCAATGATGAGCACTTTTAAAGTTCTGCTATGTGGCGCGGTATTATCCCGTAT
TGACGCCGGGCAAGAGCAACTCGGTCGCCGCATACACTATTCTCAGAATGACTTGGTTGAGTACTCACCA
GTCACAGAAAAGCATCTTACGGATGGCATGACAGTAAGAGAATTATGCAGTGCTGCCATAACCATGAGTG
ATAACACTGCGGCCAACTTACTTCTGACAACGATCGGAGGACCGAAGGAGCTAACCGCTTTTTTGCACAA
CATGGGGGATCATGTAACTCGCCTTGATCGTTGGGAACCGGAGCTGAATGAAGCCATACCAAACGACGAG
CGTGACACCACGATGCCTGTAGCAATGGCAACAACGTTGCGCAAACTATTAACTGGCGAACTACTTACTC
TAGCTTCCCGGCAACAATTAATAGACTGGATGGAGGCGGATAAAGTTGCAGGACCACTTCTGCGCTCGGC
CCTTCCGGCTGGCTGGTTTATTGCTGATAAATCTGGAGCCGGTGAGCGTGGGTCTCGCGGTATCATTGCA
GCACTGGGGCCAGATGGTAAGCCCTCCCGTATCGTAGTTATCTACACGACGGGGAGTCAGGCAACTATGG
ATGAACGAAATAGACAGATCGCTGAGATAGGTGCCTCACTGATTAAGCATTGGTAACTGTCAGACCAAGT
TTACTCATATATACTTTAGATTGATTTAAAACTTCATTTTTAATTTAAAAGGATCTAGGTGAAGATCCTT
TTTGATAATCTCATGACCAAAATCCCTTAACGTGAGTTTTCGTTCCACTGAGCGTCAGACCCCGTAGAAA
AGATCAAAGGATCTTCTTGAGATCCTTTTTTTCTGCGCGTAATCTGCTGCTTGCAAACAAAAAAACCACC
GCTACCAGCGGTGGTTTGTTTGCCGGATCAAGAGCTACCAACTCTTTTTCCGAAGGTAACTGGCTTCAGC
AGAGCGCAGATACCAAATACTGTTCTTCTAGTGTAGCCGTAGTTAGGCCACCACTTCAAGAACTCTGTAG
CACCGCCTACATACCTCGCTCTGCTAATCCTGTTACCAGTGGCTGCTGCCAGTGGCGATAAGTCGTGTCT
TACCGGGTTGGACTCAAGACGATAGTTACCGGATAAGGCGCAGCGGTCGGGCTGAACGGGGGGTTCGTGC
ACACAGCCCAGCTTGGAGCGAACGACCTACACCGAACTGAGATACCTACAGCGTGAGCTATGAGAAAGCG
CCACGCTTCCCGAAGGGAGAAAGGCGGACAGGTATCCGGTAAGCGGCAGGGTCGGAACAGGAGAGCGCAC
GAGGGAGCTTCCAGGGGGAAACGCCTGGTATCTTTATAGTCCTGTCGGGTTTCGCCACCTCTGACTTGAG
CGTCGATTTTTGTGATGCTCGTCAGGGGGGCGGAGCCTATGGAAAAACGCCAGCAACGCGGCCTTTTTAC
GGTTCCTGGCCTTTTGCTGGCCTTTTGCTCACATGTTCTTTCCTGCGTTATCCCCTGATTCTGTGGATAA
CCGTATTACCGCCTTTGAGTGAGCTGATACCGCTCGCCGCAGCCGAACGACCGAGCGCAGCGAGTCAGTG
AGCGAGGAAGCGGAAGAGCGCCCAATACGCAAACCGCCTCTCCCCGCGCGTTGGCCGATTCATTAATGCA
GCGGATCCAGACATGATAAGATACATTGATGAGTTTGGACAAACCACAACTAGAATGCAGTGAAAAAAAT
GCTTTATTTGTGAAATTTGTGATGCTATTGCTTTATTTGTAACCATTATAAGCTGCAATAAACAAGTTAG
CTTTTTGCAAAAGCCTAGGCCTCCAAAAAAGCCTCCTCACTACTTCTGGAATAGCTCAGAGGCCGAGGCG
GCCTCGGCCTCTGCATAAATAAAAAAAATTAGTCAGCCATGGGGCGGAGAATGGGCGGAACTGGGCGGAG
TTAGGGGCGGGATGGGCGGAGTTAGGGGCGGGACTATGGTTGCTGACTAATTGAGATGCGGATCCGCTGG
CACGACAGGTTTCCCGACTGGAAAGCGGGCAGTGAGCGCAACGCAATTAATGTGAGTTAGCTCACTCATT
AGGCACCCCAGGCTTTACACTTTATGCTTCCGGCTCGTATGTTGTGTGGAATTGTGAGCGGATAACAATT
TCACACAGGAAACAGCTATGACCATGATTACGCCAAGCTTGGGCTGCAGGTCGAGGGATCTCCATAAGAG
AAGAGGGACAGCTATGACTGGGAGTAGTCAGGAGAGGAGGAAAAATCTGGCTAGTAAAACATGTAAGGAA
AATTTTAGGGATGTTAAAGAAAAAAATAACACAAAACAAAATAT
